Addgene plasmid #63547: pFusB3-64
Purpose: Encodes RVD positions 13-15 in TALEN assembly
Depositing lab: Stephen Ekker. Depositing organization: Mayo Foundation for Medical Education and Research. Publication: FusX: A rapid one-step TALE assembly system for genome science. Ma AC, McNulty MS, Tanya PL, Jarryd CM, Martinez-Galvez G, Argue DP, Lee HB, Urban MD, Bullard CE, Blackburn PR, Man TK, Clark KJ, Ekker SC. Hum Gene Ther. 2016 Jun;27(6):451-63. doi: 10.1089/hum.2015.172 PubMed 26854857.
Backbone
  Vector backbone: FusB3
  Backbone size w/o insert (bp): 2991
  Vector type: TALEN
Growth in bacteria
  Bacterial resistance: Spectinomycin, 50 μg/mL
  Growth temperature: 37°C
  Growth strain: DH5alpha
  Copy number: High Copy
Gene/Insert
  Gene/Insert name: NG NG NG (alt name: B3_TTT)
  Species: Synthetic
  Mutation: none
  Cloning method: Restriction Enzyme; 5′ cloning site BsaI (destroyed during cloning); 3′ cloning site BsaI (destroyed during cloning)
  Sequencing primers: 5′ pCR8_F1; 3′ pCR8_R1
Terms and licenses: Academic/Nonprofit Terms; Industry Terms: Not Available to Industry
How to cite: pFusB3-64 was a gift from Stephen Ekker (Addgene plasmid # 63547 ; http://n2t.net/addgene:63547 ; RRID:Addgene_63547)
