[The description below was written by a language model from this plasmid's Addgene catalogue record.]
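Description:
pFusB3-64 is a bacterial library plasmid from the FusX system, a one-step method for assembling TAL effector repeat arrays for TALEN construction. It is built on the FusB3 backbone (about 3 kb without insert), is maintained at high copy number in standard E. coli cloning strains and is selected with spectinomycin. The record gives no feature table, so the origin of replication and other backbone elements are not stated. The listed sequencing primers are of the pCR8 type, which hints at a pCR8-like intermediate vector, but the record does not confirm this.

The insert is a synthetic trimer of TALE repeats carrying the repeat-variable diresidues NG NG NG (alternative name B3_TTT). Under the standard TALE code, NG specifies thymine, so this module recognises the triplet TTT. It is assigned to RVD positions 13 to 15 of the final array. The trimer was cloned into the backbone through BsaI sites that were destroyed in the process. This is typical of Golden Gate cloning, where type IIS enzymes cut outside their recognition sites and leave defined overhangs that allow ordered, seamless joining of fragments.

The plasmid has no expression function of its own, and the record lists no promoter, tag or reporter. It serves as one member of a pre-made collection of trimer plasmids covering the possible RVD combinations at a given position. For a chosen DNA target, the user picks the trimer matching each position and combines the selected plasmids in a single reaction with a receiving TALEN vector, producing a complete custom TALE DNA-binding domain for genome editing and related applications.
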