>Addgene plasmid #63547 | pFusB3-64 | depositor partial sequence | sequence record 105612 | pFUSB3_TTT
AGTCTTAAGCGTCTCATGGCCTGACCCCGGACCAAGTGGTGGCTATCGCCAGCAACGGTGGCGGCAAGCA
AGCGCTCGAAACGGTGCAGCGGCTGTTGCCGGTGCTGTGCCAGGACCATGGCCTGACCCCGGACCAAGTG
GTGGCTATCGCCAGCAACGGTGGCGGCAAGCAAGCGCTCGAAACGGTGCAGCGGCTGTTGCCGGTGCTGT
GCCAGGACCATGGCCTGACCCCGGACCAAGTGGTGGCTATCGCCAGCAACGGTGGCGGCAAGCAAGCGCT
CGAAACGGTGCAGCGGCTGTTGCCGGTGCTGTGCCAGGACCATGGCCTGACCCCGGACCAAGTGGTGGCT
ATCGAGACGTC
