>Addgene plasmid #63547 | pFusB3-64 | depositor partial sequence | sequence record 105613 | FusB3
CGTCTCATGGCCTGACCCCGGACCAAGTGGTGGCTATCGAGACCGGCGCCGCTACAGGGCGCGTCCCATT
CGCCATTCAGGCTGCGCAACTGTTGGGAAGGGCGATCGGTGCGGGCCTCTTCGCTATTACGCCAGCTGGC
GAAAGGGGGATGTGCTGCAAGGCGATTAAGTTGGGTAACGCCAGGGTTTTCCCAGTCACGACGTTGTAAA
ACGACGGCCAGTGAGCGCGCGTAATACGACTCACTATAGGGCGAATTGGGTACCGGGCCCCCCCTCGAGG
TCCTCCAGCTTTTGTTCCCTTTAGTGAGGGTTAATTGCGCGCTTGGCGTAATCATGGTCATAGCTGTTTC
CTGTGTGAAATTGTTATCCGCTCACAATTCCACACAACATACGAGCCGGAAGCATAAAGTGTAAAGCCTG
GGGTGCCTAATGAGTGAGCTAACTCACATTAATTGCGTTGCGCTCACTGCCCGCTTTCCACCGGTGGTCT
CGCCAGGACCATGGCCTGACCCCGGACCAAGTGGTGGCTATCGAGACGTCTAGACCAGCCAGGACAGAAA
TGCCTCGACTTCGCTGCTACCCAAGGTTGCCGGGTGACGCACACCGTGGAAACGGATGAAGGCACGAACC
CAGTGGACATAAGCCTGTTCGGTTCGTAAGCTGTAATGCAAGTAGCGTATGCGCTCACGCAACTGGTCCA
GAACCTTGACCGAACGCAGCGGTGGTAACGGCGCAGTGGCGGTTTTCATGGCTTGTTATGACTGTTTTTT
TGGGGTACAGTCTATGCCTCGGGCATCCAAGCAGCAAGCGCGTTACGCCGTGGGTCGATGTTTGATGTTA
TGGAGCAGCAACGATGTTACGCAGCAGGGCAGTCGCCCTAAAACAAAGTTAAACATTATGAGGGAAGCGG
TGATCGCCGAAGTATCGACTCAACTATCAGAGGTAGTTGGCGTCATCGAGCGCCATCTCGAACCGACGTT
GCTGGCCGTACATTTGTACGGCTCCGCAGTGGATGGCGGCCTGAAGCCACACAGTGATATTGATTTGCTG
GTTACGGTGACCGTAAGGCTTGATGAAACAACGCGGCGAGCTTTGATCAACGACCTTTTGGAAACTTCGG
CTTCCCCTGGAGAGAGCGAGATTCTCCGCGCTGTAGAAGTCACCATTGTTGTGCACGACGACATCATTCC
GTGGCGTTATCCAGCTAAGCGCGAACTGCAATTTGGAGAATGGCAGCGCAATGACATTCTTGCAGGTATC
TTCGAGCCAGCCACGATCGACATTGATCTGGCTATCTTGCTGACAAAAGCAAGAGAACATAGCGTTGCCT
TGGTAGGTCCAGCGGCGGAGGAACTCTTTGATCCGGTTCCTGAACAGGATCTATTTGAGGCGCTAAATGA
AACCTTAACGCTATGGAACTCGCCGCCCGACTGGGCTGGCGATGAGCGAAATGTAGTGCTTACGTTGTCC
CGCATTTGGTACAGCGCAGTAACCGGCAAAATCGCGCCGAAGGATGTCGCTGCCGACTGGGCAATGGAGC
GCCTGCCGGCCCAGTATCAGCCCGTCATACTTGAAGCTAGACAGGCTTATCTTGGACAAGAAGAAGATCG
CTTGGCCTCGCGCGCAGATCAGTTGGAAGAATTTGTCCACTACGTGAAAGGCGAGATCACCAAGGTAGTC
GGCAAATAACCCTCGAGCCACCCATGACCAAAATCCCTTAACGTGAGTTACGCGTCGTTCCACTGAGCGT
CAGACCCCGTAGAAAAGATCAAAGGATCTTCTTGAGATCCTTTTTTTCTGCGCGTAATCTGCTGCTTGCA
AACAAAAAAACCACCGCTACCAGCGGTGGTTTGTTTGCCGGATCAAGAGCTACCAACTCTTTTTCCGAAG
GTAACTGGCTTCAGCAGAGCGCAGATACCAAATACTGTCCTTCTAGTGTAGCCGTAGTTAGGCCACCACT
TCAAGAACTCTGTAGCACCGCCTACATACCTCGCTCTGCTAATCCTGTTACCAGTGGCTGCTGCCAGTGG
CGATAAGTCGTGTCTTACCGGGTTGGACTCAAGACGATAGTTACCGGATAAGGCGCAGCGGTCGGGCTGA
ACGGGGGGTTCGTGCACACAGCCCAGCTTGGAGCGAACGACCTACACCGAACTGAGATACCTACAGCGTG
AGCATTGAGAAAGCGCCACGCTTCCCGAAGGGAGAAAGGCGGACAGGTATCCGGTAAGCGGCAGGGTCGG
AACAGGAGAGCGCACGAGGGAGCTTCCAGGGGGAAACGCCTGGTATCTTTATAGTCCTGTCGGGTTTCGC
CACCTCTGACTTGAGCGTCGATTTTTGTGATGCTCGTCAGGGGGGCGGAGCCTATGGAAAAACGCCAGCA
ACGCGGCCTTTTTACGGTTCCTGGCCTTTTGCTGGCCTTTTGCTCACATGTTCTTTCCTGCGTTATCCCC
TGATTCTGTGGATAACCGTATTACCGCCTTTGAGTGAGCTGATACCGCTCGCCGCAGCCGAACGACCGAG
CGCAGCGAGTCAGTGAGCGAGGAAGCGGAAGAGCGCCCAATACGCAAACCGCCTCTCCCCGCGCGTTGGC
CGATTCATTAATGCAGCTGGCACGACAGGTTTCCCGACTGGAAAGCGGGCAGTGAGCGCAACGCAATTAA
TACGCGTACCGCTAGCCAGGAAGAGTTTGTAGAAACGCAAAAAGGCCATCCGTCAGGATGGCCTTCTGCT
TAGTTTGATGCCTGGCAGTTTATGGCGGGCGTCCTGCCCGCCACCCTCCGGGCCGTTGCTTCACAACGTT
CAAATCCGCTCCCGGCGGATTTGTCCTACTCAGGAGAGCGTTCACCGACAAACAACAGATAAAACGAAAG
GCCCAGTCTTCCGACTGAGCCTTTCGTTTTATTTGATGCCTGGCAGTTCCCTACTCTCGCGTTAACGCTA
GCATGGATGTTTTCCCAGTCACGACGTTGTAAAACGACGGCCAGTCTTAAG
