>Addgene plasmid #63547 | pFusB3-64 | addgene partial sequence | sequence record 116463 | pCR8_R1 5'-cgaaccgaacaggcttatgt-3'
GGTGTGCGTCACCCGGCAACCTTGGGTAGCAGCGAAGTCGAGGCATTTCTGTCCTGGCTGGTCTAGACGT
CTCGATAGCCACCACTTGGTCCGGGGTCAGGCCATGGTCCTGGCACAGCACCGGCAACAGCCGCTGCACC
GTTTCGAGCGCTTGCTTGCCGCCACCGTTGCTGGCGATAGCCACCACTTGGTCCGGGGTCAGGCCATGGT
CCTGGCACAGCACCGGCAACAGCCGCTGCACCGTTTCGAGCGCTTGCTTGCCGCCACCGTTGCTGGCGAT
AGCCACCACTTGGTCCGGGGTCAGGCCATGGTCCTGGCACAGCACCGGCAACAGCCGCTGCACCGTTTCG
AGCGCTTGCTTGCCGCCACCGTTGCTGGCGATAGCCACCACTTGGTCCGGGGTCAGGCCATGAGACGCTT
AAGACTGGCCGTCGTTTTACAACGTCGTGACTGGGAAAACATCCATGCTAGCGTTAACGCGAGAGTAGGG
AACTGCCAGGCATCAAATAAAACGAAAGGCTCAGTCGGAAGACTGGGCCTTTCGTTTTATCTGTTGTTTG
TCGGTGAACGCTCTCCTGAGTAGGACAAATCCGCCGGGAGCGGATTTGAACGTTGTGAAGCAACGGCCCG
GAGGGTGGCGGGCAGGACGCCCGCCATAAACTGCCAGGCATCAAACTAAGCAGAAGGCCATCCTGACGGA
TGGCCTTTTTGCGTTTCTACAAACTCTTCCTGGCTAGCGGTACGCGTATTAATTGCGTTGCGCTCACTGC
CC
